>Addgene plasmid #152507 | pGBW-m4134280 | addgene full sequence | sequence record 357014 | Addgene NGS Result
CACCATGAGCGCCGTTAAGCGGACAATCAAAGGGACCCATCACTGGTTGCTCCTTACTATACTGACGTCT
TTACTGGTCTTGGTACAGAGTACACAATGGTCGCTTTTCTTTTTTCTGTACGAGAATGCATTCCTCCCAT
TTGCGATGGGAATCATTGCTATGTCCGCCTTCGCTATGATGTTCGTGAAGCACAAACATGCCTTCCTTTG
CCTGTTTCTCCTACCCTCACTGGCAACCGTGGCCTATTTTAACATGGTGTACATGCCTGCGAGCTGGGTC
ATGCGAATTATGACTTGGCTGGACATGGTTGATACCTCCCTATCTGGCTTCAAGTTAAAGGACTGTGTGA
TGTATGCATCAGCTGTAGTGCTGCTAATCCTGATGACAGCTCGCACAGTCTACGATGACGGTGCCAGGAG
AGTGTGGACTCTGATGAATGTCCTCACCTTAGTTTATAAAGTATACTATGGCAACGCTCTCGATCAGGCC
ATTAGTATGTGGGCATTGATAATCTCCGTGACGAGTAACTACAGCGGAGTGGTAACCACTGTCATGTTTT
TGGCACGCGGGATAGTGTTCATGTGTGTCGAATATTGCCCGATCTTTTTTATCACAGGGAATACTCTGCA
ATGCATTATGCTGGTTTACTGTTTCTTGGGCTATTTCTGCACCTGTTATTTTGGTCTATTCTGCCTGCTT
AATAGGTACTTTCGTTTGACACTAGGAGTCTATGATTACTTGGTGAGCACGCAGGAGTTTCGGTATATGA
ACAGTCAGGGCCTGCTTCCCCCAAAGAACTCTATTGACGCGTTTAAACTCAATATAAAGCTGTTGGGCGT
GGGTGGAAAACCTTGCATCAAGGTGGCCACTGTGCAGGAAAACCTTTACTTTCAGTCGGGGAAACCTATA
CCCAATCCACTTCTCGGCTTAGATTCTACCTAAGGATCCGCAGGCCTCTGCTAGCTTGACTGACTGAGAT
ACAGCGTACCTTCAGCTCACAGACATGATAAGATACATTGATGAGTTTGGACAAACCACAACTAGAATGC
AGTGAAAAAAATGCTTTATTTGTGAAATTTGTGATGCTATTGCTTTATTTGTAACCATTATAAGCTGCAA
TAAACAAGTTAACAACAACAATTGCATTCATTTTATGTTTCAGGTTCAGGGGGAGGTGTGGGAGGTTTTT
TAAAGCAAGTAAAACCTCTACAAATGTGGTATTGGCCCATCTCTATCGGTATCGTAGCATAACCCCTTGG
GGCCTCTAAACGGGTCTTGAGGGGTTTTTTGTGCCCCTCGGGCCGGATTGCTATCTACCGGCATTGGCGC
AGAAAAAAATGCCTGATGCGACGCTGCGCGTCTTATACTCCCACATATGCCAGATTCAGCAACGGATACG
GCTTCCCCAACTTGCCCACTTCCATACGTGTCCTCCTTACCAGAAATTTATCCTTAAGGTCGTCAGCTAT
CCTGCAGGCGATCTCTCGATTTCGATCAAGACATTCCTTTAATGGTCTTTTCTGGACACCACTAGGGGTC
AGAAGTAGTTCATCAAACTTTCTTCCCTCCCTAATCTCATTGGTTACCTTGGGCTATCGAAACTTAATTA
ACCAGTCAAGTCAGCTACTTGGCGAGATCGACTTGTCTGGGTTTCGACTACGCTCAGAATTGCGTCAGTC
AAGTTCGATCTGGTCCTTGCTATTGCACCCGTTCTCCGATTACGAGTTTCATTTAAATCATGTGAGCAAA
AGGCCAGCAAAAGGCCAGGAACCGTAAAAAGGCCGCGTTGCTGGCGTTTTTCCATAGGCTCCGCCCCCCT
GACGAGCATCACAAAAATCGACGCTCAAGTCAGAGGTGGCGAAACCCGACAGGACTATAAAGATACCAGG
CGTTTCCCCCTGGAAGCTCCCTCGTGCGCTCTCCTGTTCCGACCCTGCCGCTTACCGGATACCTGTCCGC
CTTTCTCCCTTCGGGAAGCGTGGCGCTTTCTCATAGCTCACGCTGTAGGTATCTCAGTTCGGTGTAGGTC
GTTCGCTCCAAGCTGGGCTGTGTGCACGAACCCCCCGTTCAGCCCGACCGCTGCGCCTTATCCGGTAACT
ATCGTCTTGAGTCCAACCCGGTAAGACACGACTTATCGCCACTGGCAGCAGCCACTGGTAACAGGATTAG
CAGAGCGAGGTATGTAGGCGGTGCTACAGAGTTCTTGAAGTGGTGGCCTAACTACGGCTACACTAGAAGA
ACAGTATTTGGTATCTGCGCTCTGCTGAAGCCAGTTACCTTCGGAAAAAGAGTTGGTAGCTCTTGATCCG
GCAAACAAACCACCGCTGGTAGCGGTGGTTTTTTTGTTTGCAAGCAGCAGATTACGCGCAGAAAAAAAGG
ATCTCAAGAAGATCCTTTGATCTTTTCTACGGGGTCTGACGCTCAGTGGAACGAAAACTCACGTTAAGGG
ATTTTGGTCATGAGATTATCAAAAAGGATCTTCACCTAGATCCTTTTAAATTAAAAATGAAGTTTTAAAT
CAATCTAAAGTATATATGAGTAAACTTGGTCTGACAGTTACCAATGCTTAATCAGTGAGGCACCTATCTC
AGCGATCTGTCTATTTCGTTCATCCATAGTTGCATTTAAATTTCCGAACTCTCCAAGGCCCTCGTCGGAA
AATCTTCAAACCTTTCGTCCGATCCATCTTGCAGGCTACCTCTCGAACGAACTATCGCAAGTCTCTTGGC
CGGCCTTGCGCCTTGGCTATTGCTTGGCAGCGCCTATCGCCAGGTATTACTCCAATCCCGAATATCCGAG
ATCGGGATCACCCGAGAGAAGTTCAACCTACATCCTCAATCCCGATCTATCCGAGATCCGAGGAATATCG
AAATCGGGGCGCGCCTGGCCTCCGCGCCGGGTTTTGGCGCCTCCCGCGGGCGCCCCCCTCGTCACGGCGA
GCGCTGCCACGTCAGACGAAGGGCGCAGGAGCGTCCTGATCCTTCCGCCCGGACGCTCAGGACAGCGGCC
CGCTGCTCATAAGACTCGGCCTTAGAACCCCAGTATCAGCAGAAGGACATTTTAGGACGGGACTTGGGTG
ACTCTAGGGCACTGGTTTTCTTTCCAGAGAGCGGAACAGGCGAGGAAAAGTAGTCCCTTCTCGGCGATTC
TGCGGAGGGATCTCCGTGGGGCGGTGAACGCCGATGATTATATAAGGACGCGCCGGGTGTGGCACAGCTA
GTTCCGTCGCAGCCGGGATTTGGGTCGCGGTTCTTGTTTGTGGATCGCTGTGATCGTCACTTGGTGAGTA
GCGGGCTGCTGGGCTGGCCGGGGCTTTCGTGGCCGCCGGGCCGCTCGGTGGGACGGAAGCGTGTGGAGAG
ACCGCCAAGGGCTGTAGTCTGGGTCCGCGAGCAAGGTTGCCCTGAACTGGGGGTTGGGGGGAGCGCAGCA
AAATGGCGGCTGTTCCCGAGTCTTGAATGGAAGACGCTTGTGAGGCGGGCTGTGAGGTCGTTGAAACAAG
GTGGGGGGCATGGTGGGCGGCAAGAACCCAAGGTCTTGAGCCCTTCGCTAATGCGGGAAAGCTCTTATTC
GGGTGAGATGGGCTGGGCACCATCTGGGGACCCTGACGTGAAGTTTGTCACTGACTGGAGAACTCGGTTT
GTCGTCTGTTGCGGGGGCGGCAGTTATGGCGGTGCCGTTGGGCAGTGCACCCGTACCTTTGGGAGCGCGC
GCCCTCGTCGTGTCGTGACGTCACCCGTTCTGTTGGCTTATAATGCAGGGTGGGGCCACCTGCCGGTAGG
TGTGCGGTAGGCTTTTCTCCGTCGCAGGACGCAGGGTTCGGGCCTAGGGTAGGCTCTCCTGAATCGACAG
GCGCCGGACCTCTGGTGAGGGGAGGGATAAGTGAGGCGTCAGTTTCTTTGGTCGGTTTTATGTACCTATC
TTCTTAAGTAGCTGAAGCTCCGGTTTTGAACTATGCGCTCGGGGTTGGCGAGTGTGTTTTGTGAAGTTTT
TTAGGCACCTTTTGAAATGTAATCATTTGGGTCAATATGTAATTTTCAGTGTTAGACTTGTAAATTGTCC
GCTAAATTCTGGCCGTTTTTGGCTTTTTTGTTAGACAACATGGGTAAAAAGCCTGAACTCACCGCGACGT
CTGTCGAGAAGTTTCTGATCGAAAAGTTCGACAGCGTCTCCGACCTGATGCAGCTCTCGGAGGGCGAAGA
ATCTCGTGCTTTCAGCTTCGATGTAGGAGGGCGTGGATATGTCCTGCGGGTAAATAGCTGCGCCGATGGT
TTCTACAAAGATCGTTATGTTTATCGGCACTTTGCATCCGCCGCGCTCCCGATTCCGGAAGTGCTTGACA
TTGGGGAGTTCAGCGAGAGCCTGACCTATTGCATCTCCCGCCGTGCACAGGGTGTCACGTTGCAAGACCT
GCCTGAAACCGAACTGCCCGCTGTTCTGCAGCCGGTCGCGGAGGCAATGGATGCCATCGCTGCCGCCGAT
CTTAGCCAGACGAGCGGGTTCGGCCCATTCGGACCGCAAGGAATCGGTCAATACACTACATGGCGTGATT
TCATATGCGCGATTGCTGATCCCCATGTGTATCACTGGCAAACTGTGATGGACGACACCGTCAGTGCGTC
CGTCGCGCAGGCTCTCGATGAGCTGATGCTTTGGGCCGAGGACTGCCCCGAAGTCCGGCACCTCGTGCAC
GCGGATTTCGGCTCCAACAATGTCCTGACGGACAATGGCCGCATAACAGCGGTCATTGACTGGAGCGAGG
CGATGTTCGGGGATTCCCAATACGAGGTCGCCAACATCTTCTTCTGGAGGCCGTGGTTGGCTTGTATGGA
GCAGCAGACGCGCTACTTCGAGCGGAGGCATCCGGAGCTTGCAGGATCGCCCCGGCTCCGGGCGTATATG
CTCCGCATTGGTCTTGACCAACTCTATCAGAGCTTGGTTGACGGCAATTTCGATGATGCAGCTTGGGCGC
AGGGTCGATGCGACGCAATCGTCCGATCCGGAGCCGGGACTGTCGGGCGTACACAAATCGCCCGCAGAAG
CGCCGCCGTCTGGACCGATGGCTGTGTAGAAGTACTCGCCGATAGTGGAAACCGACGCCCCAGCACTCGT
CCGAGGGCAAAGGAATAAGCTAGTATGTAAGCCTAGTCTTAGATAATAAAATCGCTATCCATCGAAGATG
GATGTGTGTTGGTTTTTTGTGTGTGTAACGCTAGGCGCGCCTGGTGTACCGAGAACGATCCTCTCAGTGC
GAGTCTCGACGATCCATATCGTTGCTTGGCAGTCAGCCAGTCGGAATCCAGCTTGGGACCCAGGAAGTCC
AATCGTCAGATATTGTACTCAAGCCTGGTCACGGCAGCGTACCGATCTGTTTAAACCTAGATATTGATAG
TCTGATCGGTCAACGTATAATCGAGTCCTAGCTTTTGCAAACATCTATCAAGAGACAGGATCAGCAGGAG
GCTTTCGCATGAGTATTCAACATTTCCGTGTCGCCCTTATTCCCTTTTTTGCGGCATTTTGCCTTCCTGT
TTTTGCTCACCCAGAAACGCTGGTGAAAGTAAAAGATGCTGAAGATCAGTTGGGTGCGCGAGTGGGTTAC
ATCGAACTGGATCTCAACAGCGGTAAGATCCTTGAGAGTTTTCGCCCCGAAGAACGCTTTCCAATGATGA
GCACTTTTAAAGTTCTGCTATGTGGCGCGGTATTATCCCGTATTGACGCCGGGCAAGAGCAACTCGGTCG
CCGCATACACTATTCTCAGAATGACTTGGTTGAGTATTCACCAGTCACAGAAAAGCATCTTACGGATGGC
ATGACAGTAAGAGAATTATGCAGTGCTGCCATAACCATGAGTGATAACACTGCGGCCAACTTACTTCTGA
CAACGATTGGAGGACCGAAGGAGCTAACCGCTTTTTTGCACAACATGGGGGATCATGTAACTCGCCTTGA
TCGTTGGGAACCGGAGCTGAATGAAGCCATACCAAACGACGAGCGTGACACCACGATGCCTGTAGCAATG
GCAACAACCTTGCGTAAACTATTAACTGGCGAACTACTTACTCTAGCTTCCCGGCAACAGTTGATAGACT
GGATGGAGGCGGATAAAGTTGCAGGACCACTTCTGCGCTCGGCCCTTCCGGCTGGCTGGTTTATTGCTGA
TAAATCTGGAGCCGGTGAGCGTGGGTCTCGCGGTATCATTGCAGCACTGGGGCCAGATGGTAAGCCCTCC
CGTATCGTAGTTATCTACACGACGGGGAGTCAGGCAACTATGGATGAACGAAATAGACAGATCGCTGAGA
TAGGTGCCTCACTGATTAAGCATTGGTAACCGATTCTAGGTGCATTGGCGCAGAAAAAAATGCCTGATGC
GACGCTGCGCGTCTTATACTCCCACATATGCCAGATTCAGCAACGGATACGGCTTCCCCAACTTGCCCAC
TTCCATACGTGTCCTCCTTACCAGAAATTTATCCTTAAGATCCCGAATCGTTTAAACTCGACTCTGGCTC
TATCGAATCTCCGTCGTTTCGAGCTTACGCGAACAGCCGTGGCGCTCATTTGCTCGTCGGGCATCGAATC
TCGTCAGCTATCGTCAGCTTACCTTTTTGGCAGCGATCGCGGCTCCCGACATCTTGGACCATTAGCTCCA
CAGGTATCTTCTTCCCTCTAGTGGTCATAACAGCAGCTTCAGCTACCTCTCAATTCAAAAAACCCCTCAA
GACCCGTTTAGAGGCCCCAAGGGGTTATGCTATCAATCGTTGCGTTACACACACAAAAAACCAACACACA
TCCATCTTCGATGGATAGCGATTTTATTATCTAACTGCTGATCGAGTGTAGCCAGATCTAGTAATCAATT
ACGGGGTCATTAGTTCATAGCCCATATATGGAGTTCCGCGTTACATAACTTACGGTAAATGGCCCGCCTG
GCTGACCGCCCAACGACCCCCGCCCATTGACGTCAATAATGACGTATGTTCCCATAGTAACGCCAATAGG
GACTTTCCATTGACGTCAATGGGTGGAGTATTTACGGTAAACTGCCCACTTGGCAGTACATCAAGTGTAT
CATATGCCAAGTACGCCCCCTATTGACGTCAATGACGGTAAATGGCCCGCCTGGCATTATGCCCAGTACA
TGACCTTATGGGACTTTCCTACTTGGCAGTACATCTACGTATTAGTCATCGCTATTACCATGCTGATGCG
GTTTTGGCAGTACATCAATGGGCGTGGATAGCGGTTTGACTCACGGGGATTTCCAAGTCTCCACCCCATT
GACGTCAATGGGAGTTTGTTTTGGCACCAAAATCAACGGGACTTTCCAAAATGTCGTAACAACTCCGCCC
CATTGACGCAAATGGGCGGTAGGCGTGTACGGTGGGAGGTCTATATAAGCAGAGCTGGTTTAGTGAACCG
TCAGATCAGATCTTTGTCGATCCTACCATCCACTCGACACACCCGCCAGCGGCCGC
Features (pLannotate 1.2.2; 19 found; start..end, strand, type, name):
      8..886     +  CDS            R1A_SARS2 (fragment): Experimental evidence at protein level: Swiss-Prot protein existence level 1. [Non-structural protein 10]: Plays a pivotal role in viral transcription by stimulating both nsp14 3'-5' exoribonuclease and nsp16 2'-O-methyltransferase activities. Therefore plays an essential role in viral mRNAs cap methylation. From Severe acute respiratory syndrome coronavirus 2 (2019-nCoV) (SARS-CoV-2).
   1009..1130    -  polyA_signal   SV40 poly(A) signal: SV40 polyadenylation signal
   1153..1222    -  CDS            large T antigen (fragment): large T antigen from SV40 (simian virus 40)
   1245..1291    +  terminator     T7 terminator: transcription terminator for bacteriophage T7 RNA polymerase
   1321..1457    +  terminator     rrnG terminator: transcription terminator from the E. coli ribosomal RNA rrnG operon (Albrechtsen et al., 1991)
   1502..1573    +  misc_feature   3' β-globin insulator: insulator downstream of the human β-globin locus (Farrell et al., 2002)
   1799..2387    -  rep_origin     ori: high-copy-number ColE1/pMB1/pBR322/pUC origin of replication
   2559..2623    -  CDS            bla(M) (fragment): β-lactamase lacking the signal sequence; bla(M); allows cytosolic expression of β-lactamase
   2887..4096    +  promoter       UbC promoter: human ubiquitin C promoter
   4106..5127    +  CDS            HygR (fragment): hygromycin B phosphotransferase confers resistance to hygromycin
   5155..5203    +  polyA_signal   poly(A) signal: synthetic polyadenylation signal
   5469..6329    +  CDS            AmpR: β-lactamase; bla; confers resistance to ampicillin, carbenicillin, and related antibiotics
   6342..6478    +  terminator     rrnG terminator: transcription terminator from the E. coli ribosomal RNA rrnG operon (Albrechtsen et al., 1991)
   6630..6701    +  misc_feature   5' β-globin insulator: insulator upstream of the human β-globin locus (Farrell et al., 2002)
   6706..6752    -  terminator     T7 terminator: transcription terminator for bacteriophage T7 RNA polymerase
   6770..6818    -  polyA_signal   poly(A) signal: synthetic polyadenylation signal
   6899..7202    +  enhancer       CMV enhancer: human cytomegalovirus immediate early enhancer
   7275..7292    -  promoter       CMV promoter (fragment): human cytomegalovirus (CMV) immediate early promoter
   7355..7406    +  promoter       CMVd2 promoter: truncated human cytomegalovirus (CMV) immediate early promoter that yields moderately reduced expression relative to the full-length promoter
