[The description below was written by a language model from this plasmid's Addgene catalogue record and pLannotate feature annotations shown in this document.]
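Description:
pGBW-m4134280 is a mammalian expression plasmid carrying the wild-type coding sequence for SARS-CoV-2 non-structural protein 6 (nsp6), one of the cleavage products of the viral ORF1ab replicase polyprotein. It is built on the pTwist_CMV_Hygro_6 backbone and totals about 7.5 kb in the sequenced record. In bacteria it is maintained at high copy through a ColE1/pUC-type origin and selected with ampicillin via an intact β-lactamase gene. A second, short β-lactamase fragment is also annotated and appears to be a backbone remnant.

The roughly 870 bp insert is matched by automated annotation to the SARS-CoV-2 replicase polyprotein 1a. The accompanying functional text describes nsp10, but this is generic wording attached to the polyprotein entry rather than a description of the insert, which the catalogue identifies as nsp6. Expression is driven by the human CMV immediate-early enhancer and promoter, detected in the feature table as an enhancer plus partial and truncated promoter matches. An SV40 polyadenylation signal is annotated downstream of the insert, although on the opposite strand. According to the catalogue, the backbone supplies a C-terminal V5 epitope tag that can be removed by TEV protease cleavage, although neither element was picked up in the feature table.

A separate cassette places the hygromycin B phosphotransferase gene under the human ubiquitin C promoter with a synthetic poly(A) signal, allowing hygromycin selection of transfected mammalian cells. β-globin insulator elements, along with T7 and rrnG terminators, flank the units and help limit transcriptional read-through and interference between them. The plasmid is suited to expressing tagged nsp6 in mammalian cells for detection or purification through the V5 epitope.
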