Addgene plasmid #152507: pGBW-m4134280
Purpose: Mammalian expression plasmid for SARS-CoV-2 nsp6
Depositing lab: Ginkgo Bioworks & Benjie Chen. Depositing organization: Ginkgo Bioworks.
Backbone
  Vector backbone: pTwist_CMV_Hygro_6
  Backbone size w/o insert (bp): 6525
  Vector type: Mammalian Expression
  Selectable markers: Hygromycin
Growth in bacteria
  Bacterial resistance: Ampicillin, 100 μg/mL
  Growth temperature: 37°C
  Growth strain: DH5alpha
  Copy number: High Copy
Gene/Insert
  Gene/Insert name: SARS-CoV-2 nsp6
  Species: Severe acute respiratory syndrome coronavirus 2
  Insert size (bp): 869
  Mutation: wt
  Entrez Gene: ORF1ab (a.k.a. GU280_gp01)
  Promoter: CMV
  Tag / fusion protein: Cleavable TEV;V5 (C terminal on backbone)
  Cloning method: Unknown
Resource information
  A portion of this plasmid was derived from a plasmid made by: GinkgoBioworks
Depositor comments: NCBI reference sequence: YP_009725302.1
How to cite: pGBW-m4134280 was a gift from Ginkgo Bioworks & Benjie Chen (Addgene plasmid # 152507 ; http://n2t.net/addgene:152507 ; RRID:Addgene_152507)
